Addgene plasmid #170691: tetO-HEY2
Purpose: doxycycline-inducible overexpression of HEY2
Depositing lab: Paul Burridge. Depositing organization: Northwestern University. Publication: A novel transcription factor combination for direct reprogramming to a spontaneously contracting human cardiomyocyte-like state. Romero-Tejeda M, Fonoudi H, Weddle CJ, DeKeyser JM, Lenny B, Fetterman KA, Magdy T, Sapkota Y, Epting C, Burridge PW. J Mol Cell Cardiol. 2023 Jul 6:S0022-2828(23)00106-2. doi: 10.1016/j.yjmcc.2023.06.005. PubMed 37421991.
Backbone
  Vector backbone: FU-tetO-Gateway
  Backbone manufacturer: addgene plasmid #43914
  Backbone size w/o insert (bp): 8600
  Total vector size (bp): 9621
  Modifications to backbone: HEY2 ORF added to plasmid using Gateway cloning
  Vector type: Mammalian Expression, Lentiviral ; Doxycycline Inducible
Growth in bacteria
  Bacterial resistance: Ampicillin, 100 μg/mL
  Growth temperature: 30°C
  Growth strain: NEB Stable
  Copy number: Low Copy
Gene/Insert
  Gene/Insert name: HEY2 – hes related family bHLH transcription factor with YRPW motif 2 (alt names: hes related family bHLH transcription factor with YRPW motif 2; CHF1; GRIDLOCK)
  Species: H. sapiens (human)
  Insert size (bp): 1014
  GenBank ID: NM_012259.3
  Entrez Gene: HEY2 (a.k.a. CHF1, GRIDLOCK, GRL, HERP1, HESR2, HRT2, bHLHb32)
  Promoter: TRE promoter, Tet-ON
  Cloning method: Gateway Cloning
  Sequencing primers: 5′ LNCX; T7
Resource information
  A portion of this plasmid was derived from a plasmid made by: pOTB7-HEY2 obtained from Dharmacon (catalog ID: MHS6278-202830380)
Terms and licenses: Academic/Nonprofit Terms; Industry Terms: Not Available to Industry
Depositor comments: This plasmid was generated using Gateway cloning. attB sites were added to HEY2 via PCR reaction using pOTB7-HEY2 as a template. Resulting fragements were recombined with pDONR221 to generate an entry clone. LR reaction was performed using the destination vector FU-tetO-Gateway (Addgene Plasmid #19778).
How to cite: tetO-HEY2 was a gift from Paul Burridge (Addgene plasmid # 170691 ; http://n2t.net/addgene:170691 ; RRID:Addgene_170691)
