[The description below was written by a language model from this plasmid's Addgene catalogue record and pLannotate feature annotations shown in this document.]
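Description:
tetO-HEY2 is a doxycycline-inducible lentiviral expression plasmid of about 9.6 kb, made by Gateway LR recombination of the human HEY2 open reading frame into the FU-tetO-Gateway destination vector. It is maintained in E. coli through a ColE1/pUC-type origin and an ampicillin resistance gene, although the catalogue lists it as low copy. An f1 origin is also present. Outside the viral region sits an SV40/EM7-driven bleomycin/Zeocin resistance cassette with an SV40 polyadenylation signal.

The transfer cassette has a third-generation-style layout. A CMV enhancer/promoter replaces the U3 region upstream of a truncated HIV-1 5' LTR to drive genomic RNA production in packaging cells. It is followed by the Ψ packaging signal with a gag fragment, the Rev response element for Rev-dependent nuclear export, and the cPPT/CTS. The payload is driven by a tetracycline response element with seven tetO repeats fused to a minimal CMV promoter, so transcription requires a separately supplied reverse tetracycline transactivator plus doxycycline (Tet-ON); no transactivator is encoded on this plasmid. The roughly 1 kb HEY2 coding sequence lies between attB1 and attB2 sites. A V5 tag is annotated downstream of attB2, but the record does not say whether it is in frame with HEY2. A WPRE follows to boost transcript stability and expression, then the 3' LTR and a bGH polyadenylation signal.

HEY2 is a bHLH transcriptional repressor that acts downstream of Notch signalling in cardiovascular development. The plasmid was deposited with a study screening transcription factor combinations for direct reprogramming of human cells to a cardiomyocyte-like state, where it provides inducible HEY2 overexpression.
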