Features (pLannotate 1.2.2; 36 found; start..end, strand, type, name):
     33..85      -  misc_feature   bom (fragment): basis of mobility region from pBR322
    240..619     +  enhancer       CMV enhancer: human cytomegalovirus immediate early enhancer
    620..819     +  promoter       CMV promoter: human cytomegalovirus (CMV) immediate early promoter
    837..1017    +  LTR            5' LTR (truncated): truncated 5' long terminal repeat (LTR) from HIV-1
   1064..1189    +  misc_feature   HIV-1 Ψ: packaging signal of human immunodeficiency virus type 1
   1173..1536    +  CDS            HIV-1 gag (fragment): gag protein from human immunodeficiency virus 1; gag
   1682..1915    +  misc_feature   RRE: The Rev response element (RRE) of HIV-1 allows for Rev-dependent mRNA export from the nucleus to the cytoplasm.
   2292..2392    +  CDS            Rev (fragment): human immunodeficiency virus 1 (HIV-1) Rev protein; rev; enhances nuclear export of unspliced and incompletely spliced viral mRNAs
   2442..2559    +  misc_feature   cPPT/CTS: central polypurine tract and central termination sequence of HIV-1
   2612..2882    +  protein_bind   tetracycline response element: contains seven copies of the tetracycline operator tetO tetracycline repressor TetR
   2893..2910    +  misc_feature   MCS (fragment): pUC18/19 multiple cloning site
   2915..2953    +  promoter       minimal CMV promoter: human cytomegalovirus (CMV) immediate early promoter
   3053..3071    +  promoter       T7 promoter: promoter for bacteriophage T7 RNA polymerase
   3103..3127    +  protein_bind   attB1: mutant version of attB; recombination site for the Gateway® BP reaction BP Clonase™
   3133..4143    +  CDS            HEY2: HEY2_HUMAN - Also known as BHLHB32, CHF1, GRL, HERP, HERP1, HRT2. Experimental evidence at protein level: Swiss-Prot protein existence level 1. Downstream effector of Notch signaling which may be required for cardiovascular development. Transcriptional repressor which binds preferentially to the canonical E box sequence 5'-CACGTG-3'. Represses transcription by the cardiac transcriptional activators GATA4 and GATA6. From Homo sapiens (Human).
   4148..4172    -  protein_bind   attB2: mutant version of attB; recombination site for the Gateway® BP reaction BP Clonase™
   4198..4239    +  CDS            V5 tag: epitope tag from simian virus 5
   4293..4316    +  misc_feature   MCS (fragment): pBluescript multiple cloning site
   4316..4904    +  misc_feature   WPRE: woodchuck hepatitis virus posttranscriptional regulatory element
   4841..5422    +  CDS            nef (fragment): NEF_HV1H2 - Experimental evidence at protein level: Swiss-Prot protein existence level 1. Extracellular Nef protein targets CD4(+) T-lymphocytes for apoptosis by interacting with CXCR4 surface receptors. From Human immunodeficiency virus type 1 group M subtype B (isolate HXB2) (HIV-1).
   5429..5609    +  LTR            5' LTR (truncated): truncated 5' long terminal repeat (LTR) from HIV-1
   5641..5865    +  polyA_signal   bGH poly(A) signal: bovine growth hormone polyadenylation signal
   5869..5890    +  promoter       SV40 promoter (fragment): SV40 enhancer and early promoter
   5911..6339    +  rep_origin     f1 ori (sequence partly withheld): f1 bacteriophage origin of replication; arrow indicates direction of (+) strand synthesis
   6353..6682    +  promoter       SV40 promoter: SV40 enhancer and early promoter
   6730..6777    +  promoter       EM7 promoter: synthetic bacterial promoter&nbsp
   6796..7170    +  CDS            BleoR: antibiotic-binding protein; Sh ble from Streptoalloteichus hindustanus; confers resistance to bleomycin, phleomycin, and Zeocin™
   7180..7305    +  CDS            ble (fragment): BLE_KLEPN - Experimental evidence at protein level: Swiss-Prot protein existence level 1. Binding protein with a strong affinity to the bleomycin family of antibiotics. Binds to CL990; an antimitotic-antibiotic compound. From Klebsiella pneumoniae.
   7300..7421    +  polyA_signal   SV40 poly(A) signal: SV40 polyadenylation signal
   7494..7510    -  protein_bind   lac operator: The lac repressor binds to the lac operator to inhibit transcription in E. coli. This inhibition can be relieved by adding lactose or isopropyl-β-D-thiogalactopyranoside (IPTG). lac repressor encoded by lacI
   7518..7548    -  promoter       lac promoter: promoter for the E. coli lac operon
   7563..7584    -  protein_bind   CAP binding site: CAP binding activates transcription in the presence of cAMP. E. coli catabolite activator protein
   7597..7689    -  CDS            lacI (fragment): lac repressor; lacI; The lac repressor binds to the lac operator to inhibit transcription in E. coli. This inhibition can be relieved by adding lactose or isopropyl-β-D-thiogalactopyranoside (IPTG).
   7872..8460    -  rep_origin     ori: high-copy-number ColE1/pMB1/pBR322/pUC origin of replication
   8631..9491    -  CDS            AmpR: β-lactamase; bla; confers resistance to ampicillin, carbenicillin, and related antibiotics
   9492..9596    -  promoter       AmpR promoter: bla
>Addgene plasmid #170691 | tetO-HEY2 | addgene full sequence | sequence record 347278 | Addgene NGS Result
ACGTCGACGGATCGGGAGATCTCCCGATCCCCTATGGTGCACTCTCAGTACAATCTGCTCTGATGCCGCA
TAGTTAAGCCAGTATCTGCTCCCTGCTTGTGTGTTGGAGGTCGCTGAGTAGTGCGCGAGCAAAATTTAAG
CTACAACAAGGCAAGGCTTGACCGACAATTGCATGAAGAATCTGCTTAGGGTTAGGCGTTTTGCGCTGCT
TCGCGATGTACGGGCCAGATATACGCGTTGACATTGATTATTGACTAGTTATTAATAGTAATCAATTACG
GGGTCATTAGTTCATAGCCCATATATGGAGTTCCGCGTTACATAACTTACGGTAAATGGCCCGCCTGGCT
GACCGCCCAACGACCCCCGCCCATTGACGTCAATAATGACGTATGTTCCCATAGTAACGCCAATAGGGAC
TTTCCATTGACGTCAATGGGTGGAGTATTTACGGTAAACTGCCCACTTGGCAGTACATCAAGTGTATCAT
ATGCCAAGTACGCCCCCTATTGACGTCAATGACGGTAAATGGCCCGCCTGGCATTATGCCCAGTACATGA
CCTTATGGGACTTTCCTACTTGGCAGTACATCTACGTATTAGTCATCGCTATTACCATGGTGATGCGGTT
TTGGCAGTACATCAATGGGCGTGGATAGCGGTTTGACTCACGGGGATTTCCAAGTCTCCACCCCATTGAC
GTCAATGGGAGTTTGTTTTGGCACCAAAATCAACGGGACTTTCCAAAATGTCGTAACAACTCCGCCCCAT
TGACGCAAATGGGCGGTAGGCGTGTACGGTGGGAGGTCTATATAAGCAGCGCGTTTTGCCTGTACTGGGT
CTCTCTGGTTAGACCAGATCTGAGCCTGGGAGCTCTCTGGCTAACTAGGGAACCCACTGCTTAAGCCTCA
ATAAAGCTTGCCTTGAGTGCTTCAAGTAGTGTGTGCCCGTCTGTTGTGTGACTCTGGTAACTAGAGATCC
CTCAGACCCTTTTAGTCAGTGTGGAAAATCTCTAGCAGTGGCGCCCGAACAGGGACTTGAAAGCGAAAGG
GAAACCAGAGGAGCTCTCTCGACGCAGGACTCGGCTTGCTGAAGCGCGCACGGCAAGAGGCGAGGGGCGG
CGACTGGTGAGTACGCCAAAAATTTTGACTAGCGGAGGCTAGAAGGAGAGAGATGGGTGCGAGAGCGTCA
GTATTAAGCGGGGGAGAATTAGATCGCGATGGGAAAAAATTCGGTTAAGGCCAGGGGGAAAGAAAAAATA
TAAATTAAAACATATAGTATGGGCAAGCAGGGAGCTAGAACGATTCGCAGTTAATCCTGGCCTGTTAGAA
ACATCAGAAGGCTGTAGACAAATACTGGGACAGCTACAACCATCCCTTCAGACAGGATCAGAAGAACTTA
GATCATTATATAATACAGTAGCAACCCTCTATTGTGTGCATCAAAGGATAGAGATAAAAGACACCAAGGA
AGCTTTAGACAAGATAGAGGAAGAGCAAAACAAAAGTAAGACCACCGCACAGCAAGCGGCCGCTGATCTT
CAGACCTGGAGGAGGAGATATGAGGGACAATTGGAGAAGTGAATTATATAAATATAAAGTAGTAAAAATT
GAACCATTAGGAGTAGCACCCACCAAGGCAAAGAGAAGAGTGGTGCAGAGAGAAAAAAGAGCAGTGGGAA
TAGGAGCTTTGTTCCTTGGGTTCTTGGGAGCAGCAGGAAGCACTATGGGCGCAGCGTCAATGACGCTGAC
GGTACAGGCCAGACAATTATTGTCTGGTATAGTGCAGCAGCAGAACAATTTGCTGAGGGCTATTGAGGCG
CAACAGCATCTGTTGCAACTCACAGTCTGGGGCATCAAGCAGCTCCAGGCAAGAATCCTGGCTGTGGAAA
GATACCTAAAGGATCAACAGCTCCTGGGGATTTGGGGTTGCTCTGGAAAACTCATTTGCACCACTGCTGT
GCCTTGGAATGCTAGTTGGAGTAATAAATCTCTGGAACAGATTTGGAATCACACGACCTGGATGGAGTGG
GACAGAGAAATTAACAATTACACAAGCTTAATACACTCCTTAATTGAAGAATCGCAAAACCAGCAAGAAA
AGAATGAACAAGAATTATTGGAATTAGATAAATGGGCAAGTTTGTGGAATTGGTTTAACATAACAAATTG
GCTGTGGTATATAAAATTATTCATAATGATAGTAGGAGGCTTGGTAGGTTTAAGAATAGTTTTTGCTGTA
CTTTCTATAGTGAATAGAGTTAGGCAGGGATATTCACCATTATCGTTTCAGACCCACCTCCCAACCCCGA
GGGGACCCGACAGGCCCGAAGGAATAGAAGAAGAAGGTGGAGAGAGAGACAGAGACAGATCCATTCGATT
AGTGAACGGATCGGCACTGCGTGCGCCAATTCTGCAGACAAATGGCAGTATTCATCCACAATTTTAAAAG
AAAAGGGGGGATTGGGGGGTACAGTGCAGGGGAAAGAATAGTAGACATAATAGCAACAGACATACAAACT
AAAGAATTACAAAAACAAATTACAAAAATTCAAAATTTTCGGGTTTATTACAGGGACAGCAGAGATCCAG
TTTGGTTATCGAGTTTACCACTCCCTATCAGTGATAGAGAAAAGTGAAAGTCGAGTTTACCACTCCCTAT
CAGTGATAGAGAAAAGTGAAAGTCGAGTTTACCACTCCCTATCAGTGATAGAGAAAAGTGAAAGTCGAGT
TTACCACTCCCTATCAGTGATAGAGAAAAGTGAAAGTCGAGTTTACCACTCCCTATCAGTGATAGAGAAA
AGTGAAAGTCGAGTTTACCACTCCCTATCAGTGATAGAGAAAAGTGAAAGTCGAGTTTACCACTCCCTAT
CAGTGATAGAGAAAAGTGAAAGTCGAGCTCGGTACCCGGGTCGAGGTAGGCGTGTACGGTGGGAGGCCTA
TATAAGCAGAGCTCGTTTAGTGAACCGTCAGATCGCCTGGAGACGCCATCCACGCTGTTTTGACCTCCAT
AGAAGACACCGGGACCGATCCAGCCTCCGCGGCCCCGAATTGTAATACGACTCACTATAGGGAGACCCAA
GCTGGCTAGGTAAGCTTGATCAACAAGTTTGTACAAAAAAGCAGGCTTCACCATGAAGCGCCCCTGCGAG
GAGACGACCTCCGAGAGCGACATGGACGAGACCATCGACGTGGGGAGCGAGAACAATTACTCGGGGCAAA
GTACTAGCTCTGTGATTAGATTGAATTCTCCAACAACAACATCTCAGATTATGGCAAGAAAGAAAAGGAG
AGGGATTATAGAGAAAAGGCGTCGGGATCGGATAAATAACAGTTTATCTGAGTTGAGAAGACTTGTGCCA
ACTGCTTTTGAAAAACAAGGATCTGCAAAGTTAGAAAAAGCTGAAATATTGCAAATGACAGTGGATCATT
TGAAGATGCTTCAGGCAACAGGGGGTAAAGGCTACTTTGACGCACACGCTCTTGCCATGGACTTCATGAG
CATAGGATTCCGAGAGTGCCTAACAGAAGTTGCGCGGTACCTGAGCTCCGTGGAAGGCCTGGACTCCTCG
GATCCGCTGCGGGTGCGGCTTGTGTCTCATCTCAGCACTTGCGCCACCCAGCGGGAGGCGGCGGCCATGA
CATCCTCCATGGCCCACCACCATCATCCGCTCCACCCGCATCACTGGGCCGCCGCCTTCCACCACCTGCC
CGCAGCCCTGCTCCAGCCCAACGGCCTCCATGCCTCAGAGTCAACCCCTTGTCGCCTCTCCACAACTTCA
GAAGTGCCTCCTGCCCACGGCTCTGCTCTCCTCACGGCCACGTTTGCCCATGCGGATTCAGCCCTCCGAA
TGCCATCCACGGGCAGCGTCGCCCCCTGCGTGCCACCTCTCTCCACCTCTCTCTTGTCCCTCTCTGCCAC
CGTCCACGCCGCAGCCGCAGCAGCCACCGCGGCTGCACACAGCTTCCCTCTGTCCTTCGCGGGGGCATTC
CCCATGCTTCCCCCAAACGCAGCAGCAGCAGTGGCCGCGGCCACAGCCATCAGCCCGCCCTTGTCAGTAT
CAGCCACGTCCAGTCCTCAGCAGACCAGCAGTGGAACAAACAATAAACCTTACCGACCCTGGGGGACAGA
AGTTGGAGCTTTTTAAAACCCAGCTTTCTTGTACAAAGTGGTTGATCTAGAGGGCCCGCGGTTCGAAGGT
AAGCCTATCCCTAACCCTCTCCTCGGTCTCGATTCTACGCGTACCGGTCATCATCACCATCACCATTGAG
TTTAAACCCGCTGATCAGCCTCAATTCGATATCAAGCTTATCGATAATCAACCTCTGGATTACAAAATTT
GTGAAAGATTGACTGGTATTCTTAACTATGTTGCTCCTTTTACGCTATGTGGATACGCTGCTTTAATGCC
TTTGTATCATGCTATTGCTTCCCGTATGGCTTTCATTTTCTCCTCCTTGTATAAATCCTGGTTGCTGTCT
CTTTATGAGGAGTTGTGGCCCGTTGTCAGGCAACGTGGCGTGGTGTGCACTGTGTTTGCTGACGCAACCC
CCACTGGTTGGGGCATTGCCACCACCTGTCAGCTCCTTTCCGGGACTTTCGCTTTCCCCCTCCCTATTGC
CACGGCGGAACTCATCGCCGCCTGCCTTGCCCGCTGCTGGACAGGGGCTCGGCTGTTGGGCACTGACAAT
TCCGTGGTGTTGTCGGGGAAATCATCGTCCTTTCCTTGGCTGCTCGCCTGTGTTGCCACCTGGATTCTGC
GCGGGACGTCCTTCTGCTACGTCCCTTCGGCCCTCAATCCAGCGGACCTTCCTTCCCGCGGCCTGCTGCC
GGCTCTGCGGCCTCTTCCGCGTCTTCGCCTTCGCCCTCAGACGAGTCGGATCTCCCTTTGGGCCGCCTCC
CCGCATCGATACCGTCGACCTCGAGACCTAGAAAAACATGGAGCAATCACAAGTAGCAATACAGCAGCTA
CCAATGCTGATTGTGCCTGGCTAGAAGCACAAGAGGAGGAGGAGGTGGGTTTTCCAGTCACACCTCAGGT
ACCTTTAAGACCAATGACTTACAAGGCAGCTGTAGATCTTAGCCACTTTTTAAAAGAAAAGGGGGGACTG
GAAGGGCTAATTCACTCCCAACGAAGACAAGATATCCTTGATCTGTGGATCTACCACACACAAGGCTACT
TCCCTGATTGGCAGAACTACACACCAGGGCCAGGGATCAGATATCCACTGACCTTTGGATGGTGCTACAA
GCTAGTACCAGTTGAGCAAGAGAAGGTAGAAGAAGCCAATGAAGGAGAGAACACCCGCTTGTTACACCCT
GTGAGCCTGCATGGGATGGATGACCCGGAGAGAGAAGTATTAGAGTGGAGGTTTGACAGCCGCCTAGCAT
TTCATCACATGGCCCGAGAGCTGCATCCGGACTGTACTGGGTCTCTCTGGTTAGACCAGATCTGAGCCTG
GGAGCTCTCTGGCTAACTAGGGAACCCACTGCTTAAGCCTCAATAAAGCTTGCCTTGAGTGCTTCAAGTA
GTGTGTGCCCGTCTGTTGTGTGACTCTGGTAACTAGAGATCCCTCAGACCCTTTTAGTCAGTGTGGAAAA
TCTCTAGCAGGGCCCGTTTAAACCCGCTGATCAGCCTCGACTGTGCCTTCTAGTTGCCAGCCATCTGTTG
TTTGCCCCTCCCCCGTGCCTTCCTTGACCCTGGAAGGTGCCACTCCCACTGTCCTTTCCTAATAAAATGA
GGAAATTGCATCGCATTGTCTGAGTAGGTGTCATTCTATTCTGGGGGGTGGGGTGGGGCAGGACAGCAAG
GGGGAGGATTGGGAAGACAATAGCAGGCATGCTGGGGATGCGGTGGGCTCTATGGCTTCTGAGGCGGAAA
GAACCAGCTGGGGCTCTAGGGGGTATCCCC
[124 nt withheld, positions 5911-6034]
C
[91 nt withheld, positions 6036-6126]
A
[49 nt withheld, positions 6128-6176]
CCTTTGACGTTGGAGTCCACGTTCTTT
[37 nt withheld, positions 6204-6240]
ACCCTATCTCGGTCTATTCTTTTGATTTATAAGGGATTTTGCCGATTTCGGCCTATTGGTTAAAAAATGA
GCTGATTTAACAAAAATTTAACGCGAATTAATTCTGTGGAATGTGTGTCAGTTAGGGTGTGGAAAGTCCC
CAGGCTCCCCAGCAGGCAGAAGTATGCAAAGCATGCATCTCAATTAGTCAGCAACCAGGTGTGGAAAGTC
CCCAGGCTCCCCAGCAGGCAGAAGTATGCAAAGCATGCATCTCAATTAGTCAGCAACCATAGTCCCGCCC
CTAACTCCGCCCATCCCGCCCCTAACTCCGCCCAGTTCCGCCCATTCTCCGCCCCATGGCTGACTAATTT
TTTTTATTTATGCAGAGGCCGAGGCCGCCTCTGCCTCTGAGCTATTCCAGAAGTAGTGAGGAGGCTTTTT
TGGAGGCCTAGGCTTTTGCAAAAAGCTCCCGGGAGCTTGTATATCCATTTTCGGATCTGATCAGCACGTG
TTGACAATTAATCATCGGCATAGTATATCGGCATAGTATAATACGACAAGGTGAGGAACTAAACCATGGC
CAAGTTGACCAGTGCCGTTCCGGTGCTCACCGCGCGCGACGTCGCCGGAGCGGTCGAGTTCTGGACCGAC
CGGCTCGGGTTCTCCCGGGACTTCGTGGAGGACGACTTCGCCGGTGTGGTCCGGGACGACGTGACCCTGT
TCATCAGCGCGGTCCAGGACCAGGTGGTGCCGGACAACACCCTGGCCTGGGTGTGGGTGCGCGGCCTGGA
CGAGCTGTACGCCGAGTGGTCGGAGGTCGTGTCCACGAACTTCCGGGACGCCTCCGGGCCGGCCATGACC
GAGATCGGCGAGCAGCCGTGGGGGCGGGAGTTCGCCCTGCGCGACCCGGCCGGCAACTGCGTGCACTTCG
TGGCCGAGGAGCAGGACTGACACGTGCTACGAGATTTCGATTCCACCGCCGCCTTCTATGAAAGGTTGGG
CTTCGGAATCGTTTTCCGGGACGCCGGCTGGATGATCCTCCAGCGCGGGGATCTCATGCTGGAGTTCTTC
GCCCACCCCAACTTGTTTATTGCAGCTTATAATGGTTACAAATAAAGCAATAGCATCACAAATTTCACAA
ATAAAGCATTTTTTTCACTGCATTCTAGTTGTGGTTTGTCCAAACTCATCAATGTATCTTATCATGTCTG
TATACCGTCGACCTCTAGCTAGAGCTTGGCGTAATCATGGTCATAGCTGTTTCCTGTGTGAAATTGTTAT
CCGCTCACAATTCCACACAACATACGAGCCGGAAGCATAAAGTGTAAAGCCTGGGGTGCCTAATGAGTGA
GCTAACTCACATTAATTGCGTTGCGCTCACTGCCCGCTTTCCAGTCGGGAAACCTGTCGTGCCAGCTGCA
TTAATGAATCGGCCAACGCGCGGGGAGAGGCGGTTTGCGTATTGGGCGCTCTTCCGCTTCCTCGCTCACT
GACTCGCTGCGCTCGGTCGTTCGGCTGCGGCGAGCGGTATCAGCTCACTCAAAGGCGGTAATACGGTTAT
CCACAGAATCAGGGGATAACGCAGGAAAGAACATGTGAGCAAAAGGCCAGCAAAAGGCCAGGAACCGTAA
AAAGGCCGCGTTGCTGGCGTTTTTCCATAGGCTCCGCCCCCCTGACGAGCATCACAAAAATCGACGCTCA
AGTCAGAGGTGGCGAAACCCGACAGGACTATAAAGATACCAGGCGTTTCCCCCTGGAAGCTCCCTCGTGC
GCTCTCCTGTTCCGACCCTGCCGCTTACCGGATACCTGTCCGCCTTTCTCCCTTCGGGAAGCGTGGCGCT
TTCTCATAGCTCACGCTGTAGGTATCTCAGTTCGGTGTAGGTCGTTCGCTCCAAGCTGGGCTGTGTGCAC
GAACCCCCCGTTCAGCCCGACCGCTGCGCCTTATCCGGTAACTATCGTCTTGAGTCCAACCCGGTAAGAC
ACGACTTATCGCCACTGGCAGCAGCCACTGGTAACAGGATTAGCAGAGCGAGGTATGTAGGCGGTGCTAC
AGAGTTCTTGAAGTGGTGGCCTAACTACGGCTACACTAGAAGAACAGTATTTGGTATCTGCGCTCTGCTG
AAGCCAGTTACCTTCGGAAAAAGAGTTGGTAGCTCTTGATCCGGCAAACAAACCACCGCTGGTAGCGGTG
GTTTTTTTGTTTGCAAGCAGCAGATTACGCGCAGAAAAAAAGGATCTCAAGAAGATCCTTTGATCTTTTC
TACGGGGTCTGACGCTCAGTGGAACGAAAACTCACGTTAAGGGATTTTGGTCATGAGATTATCAAAAAGG
ATCTTCACCTAGATCCTTTTAAATTAAAAATGAAGTTTTAAATCAATCTAAAGTATATATGAGTAAACTT
GGTCTGACAGTTACCAATGCTTAATCAGTGAGGCACCTATCTCAGCGATCTGTCTATTTCGTTCATCCAT
AGTTGCCTGACTCCCCGTCGTGTAGATAACTACGATACGGGAGGGCTTACCATCTGGCCCCAGTGCTGCA
ATGATACCGCGAGACCCACGCTCACCGGCTCCAGATTTATCAGCAATAAACCAGCCAGCCGGAAGGGCCG
AGCGCAGAAGTGGTCCTGCAACTTTATCCGCCTCCATCCAGTCTATTAATTGTTGCCGGGAAGCTAGAGT
AAGTAGTTCGCCAGTTAATAGTTTGCGCAACGTTGTTGCCATTGCTACAGGCATCGTGGTGTCACGCTCG
TCGTTTGGTATGGCTTCATTCAGCTCCGGTTCCCAACGATCAAGGCGAGTTACATGATCCCCCATGTTGT
GCAAAAAAGCGGTTAGCTCCTTCGGTCCTCCGATCGTTGTCAGAAGTAAGTTGGCCGCAGTGTTATCACT
CATGGTTATGGCAGCACTGCATAATTCTCTTACTGTCATGCCATCCGTAAGATGCTTTTCTGTGACTGGT
GAGTACTCAACCAAGTCATTCTGAGAATAGTGTATGCGGCGACCGAGTTGCTCTTGCCCGGCGTCAATAC
GGGATAATACCGCGCCACATAGCAGAACTTTAAAAGTGCTCATCATTGGAAAACGTTCTTCGGGGCGAAA
ACTCTCAAGGATCTTACCGCTGTTGAGATCCAGTTCGATGTAACCCACTCGTGCACCCAACTGATCTTCA
GCATCTTTTACTTTCACCAGCGTTTCTGGGTGAGCAAAAACAGGAAGGCAAAATGCCGCAAAAAAGGGAA
TAAGGGCGACACGGAAATGTTGAATACTCATACTCTTCCTTTTTCAATATTATTGAAGCATTTATCAGGG
TTATTGTCTCATGAGCGGATACATATTTGAATGTATTTAGAAAAATAAACAAATAGGGGTTCCGCGCACA
TTTCCCCGAAAAGTGCCACCTG
